>Addgene plasmid #24743 | p6112 pSG5-HPV31-d3-12-E8^E2C(HA) | addgene partial sequence | sequence record 30727 | 24743 with pCAG-F
TGTATACGACTCACTATAGGGCGAATTCCATGGCTAGTGACGAAATATCCTTTGCTGGGATTGTTACAAA
GCTACCAACAGCCAACAACACCACCACATCGAATTACCCATACGATGTTCCAGATTACGCTTCCAAAACC
TGCGCCTTGGGCACCAGTGAAGGTGTGCGGCGGGCGACGACGTCTACTAAGCGACCAAGAACAGAGCCAG
AGCACAGAAACACCCACCACCCCAACAAGTTGTTGCGAGGCGACTCCGTGGACAGTGTCAACTGTGGGGT
TATCAGTGCAGCTGCATGCACAAACCAAACAAGGGCTGTCAGTTGTCCTGCAACTACACCTATAATACAC
TTAAAAGGTGATGCAAATATATTAAAATGTTTAAGATATAGGCTGTCAAAATATAAACAATTGTATGAAC
AAGTGTCATCTACATGGCATTGGACATGTACAGATGGAAAACATAAAAATGCTATTGTAACCTTAACATA
TATAAGTACATCACAAAGAGACGATTTTTTAAATACTGTAAAAATACCTAACACAGTATCAGTGTCAACA
GGATATATGACTATTTAGCCTAATGATTGAACTAAATATTTCGGATCCAGATCTTATTAAAGCAGAACTT
GTTTATTGCAGCTTATAATGGTTACAAATAAAGCAATAGCATCACAAATTTCACAAATAAAGCATTTTTT
TCACTGCATTCTAGTTGTGGTTTGTCCAAACTCATCAATGTATCTTATCATGTCTGGTCGACTCTAGACT
CTTCCGCTTCCTCGCTCACTGACTCGCTGCGCTCGGTCGTTCGGCTGCGGCGAGCGGTATCAGCTCACTC
AAAGGCGGTAATACGGTTATCCACAGAATCAGGGGATAACGCAGGAAAGAACATGTGAGCAAAAGGCCAG
CAAAAGGCCAGGAACCGTAAAAAGGCCGC
