>Addgene plasmid #24743 | p6112 pSG5-HPV31-d3-12-E8^E2C(HA) | addgene partial sequence | sequence record 30728 | 24743 with T7
TTCAAAGCTACCAACAGCCAACAACACCACCACATCGAATTACCCATACGATGTTCCAGATTACGCTTCC
AAAACCTGCGCCTTGGGCACCAGTGAAGGTGTGCGGCGGGCGACGACGTCTACTAAGCGACCAAGAACAG
AGCCAGAGCACAGAAACACCCACCACCCCAACAAGTTGTTGCGAGGCGACTCCGTGGACAGTGTCAACTG
TGGGGTTATCAGTGCAGCTGCATGCACAAACCAAACAAGGGCTGTCAGTTGTCCTGCAACTACACCTATA
ATACACTTAAAAGGTGATGCAAATATATTAAAATGTTTAAGATATAGGCTGTCAAAATATAAACAATTGT
ATGAACAAGTGTCATCTACATGGCATTGGACATGTACAGATGGAAAACATAAAAATGCTATTGTAACCTT
AACATATATAAGTACATCACAAAGAGACGATTTTTTAAATACTGTAAAAATACCTAACACAGTATCAGTG
TCAACAGGATATATGACTATTTAGCCTAATGATTGAACTAAATATTTCGGATCCAGATCTTATTAAAGCA
GAACTTGTTTATTGCAGCTTATAATGGTTACAAATAAAGCAATAGCATCACAAATTTCACAAATAAAGCA
TTTTTTTCACTGCATTCTAGTTGTGGTTTGTCCAAACTCATCAATGTATCTTATCATGTCTGGTCGACTC
TAGACTCTTCCGCTTCCTCGCTCACTGACTCGCTGCGCTCGGTCGTTCGGCTGCGGCGAGCGGTATCAGC
TCACTCAAAGGCGGTAATACGGTTATCCACAGAATCAGGGGATAACGCAGGAAAGAACATGTGAGCAAAA
GGCCAGCAAAAGGCCAGGAACCGTAAAAAGGCCGCGTTGCTGGCGTTTTTCCATAGGCTCCGCCCCCCCT
GACGAGCATCACAAAAATCGACGCTCAGTCAGAGGTGGCGAAACCCGACAGGACTATAAAGATACCAGGC
GTTTCCCCTGGAAGCTCCCTCGTGCGCTCT
