[The description below was written by a language model from this plasmid's Addgene catalogue record.]
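Description:
p6112 pSG5-HPV31-d3-12-E8^E2C(HA) is a mammalian expression plasmid built on the Stratagene pSG5 backbone (about 4.1 kb without insert) and is propagated in E. coli under ampicillin selection. The record gives no feature table and does not itself name the promoter. pSG5 is generally known as a transient-expression vector that drives inserts from the SV40 early promoter, with a T7 promoter upstream of the cloning site and an SV40 polyadenylation signal downstream. This is consistent with the T7 and SV40pA-R sequencing primers listed. The copy number is recorded as unknown, and no mammalian selection marker is mentioned.

The insert, roughly 484 bp and cloned between EcoRI and BamHI sites, encodes a mutant form of the human papillomavirus type 31 E8^E2C protein, also described in the record as the E2 repressor protein. E8^E2C is a spliced viral product in which a short E8 segment is fused to the C-terminal portion of E2, and it acts as a repressor of viral transcription. In this version amino acids 3 to 12 are deleted, removing most of the short E8 portion. An HA epitope tag placed in the hinge region allows detection or immunoprecipitation of the protein. The associated publication concerns NCoR1-mediated transcriptional repression by E8^E2C. The construct is therefore most plausibly an E8-domain deletion mutant for comparison with the wild-type protein in studies of repression and cofactor interaction in transfected mammalian cells, although the record does not state its specific experimental role.
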