Addgene plasmid #24743: p6112 pSG5-HPV31-d3-12-E8^E2C(HA)
Depositing lab: Peter Howley. Depositing organization: Harvard Medical School. Publication: NCoR1 mediates papillomavirus E8;E2C transcriptional repression. Powell ML, Smith JA, Sowa ME, Harper JW, Iftner T, Stubenrauch F, Howley PM. J Virol. 2010 May;84(9):4451-60. doi: 10.1128/JVI.02390-09. Epub 2010 Feb 24. PubMed 20181716.
Backbone
  Vector backbone: pSG5
  Backbone manufacturer: Stratagene
  Backbone size w/o insert (bp): 4141
  Vector type: Mammalian Expression
Growth in bacteria
  Bacterial resistance: Ampicillin, 100 μg/mL
  Growth temperature: 37°C
  Growth strain: DH5alpha
  Copy number: Unknown
Gene/Insert
  Gene/Insert name: HPV31 d3-12 E8^E2C (HA) (alt names: E8;E2C; E2 repressor protein)
  Species: HPV31
  Insert size (bp): 484
  Mutation: Amino acids 3-12 missing.
  Tag / fusion protein: HA tag in hinge region
  Cloning method: Restriction Enzyme; 5′ cloning site EcoRI (unknown if destroyed); 3′ cloning site BamHI (unknown if destroyed)
  Sequencing primers: 5′ T7; 3′ SV40pA-R
Terms and licenses: Academic/Nonprofit Terms; Industry Terms: Not Available to Industry
How to cite: p6112 pSG5-HPV31-d3-12-E8^E2C(HA) was a gift from Peter Howley (Addgene plasmid # 24743 ; http://n2t.net/addgene:24743 ; RRID:Addgene_24743)
